>Addgene plasmid #129674 | pYPQ290-D977A | depositor full sequence | sequence record 250138 | pYPQ290-D977A sequence 6642 bps
TGGACCAGCCAGGACAGAAATGCCTCGACTTCGCTGCTACCCAAGGTTGCCGGGTGACGCACACCGTGGA
AACGGATGAAGGCACGAACCCAGTGGACATAAGCCTGTTCGGTTCGTAAGCTGTAATGCAAGTAGCGTAT
GCGCTCACGCAACTGGTCCAGAACCTTGACCGAACGCAGCGGTGGTAACGGCGCAGTGGCGGTTTTCATG
GCTTGTTATGACTGTTTTTTTGGGGTACAGTCTATGCCTCGGGCATCCAAGCAGCAAGCGCGTTACGCCG
TGGGTCGATGTTTGATGTTATGGAGCAGCAACGATGTTACGCAGCAGGGCAGTCGCCCTAAAACAAAGTT
AAACATCATGAGGGAAGCGGTGATCGCCGAAGTATCGACTCAACTATCAGAGGTAGTTGGCGTCATCGAG
CGCCATCTCGAACCGACGTTGCTGGCCGTACATTTGTACGGCTCCGCAGTGGATGGCGGCCTGAAGCCAC
ACAGTGATATTGATTTGCTGGTTACGGTGACCGTAAGGCTTGATGAAACAACGCGGCGAGCTTTGATCAA
CGACCTTTTGGAAACTTCGGCTTCCCCTGGAGAGAGCGAGATTCTCCGCGCTGTAGAAGTCACCATTGTT
GTGCACGACGACATCATTCCGTGGCGTTATCCAGCTAAGCGCGAACTGCAATTTGGAGAATGGCAGCGCA
ATGACATTCTTGCAGGTATCTTCGAGCCAGCCACGATCGACATTGATCTGGCTATCTTGCTGACAAAAGC
AAGAGAACATAGCGTTGCCTTGGTAGGTCCAGCGGCGGAGGAACTCTTTGATCCGGTTCCTGAACAGGAT
CTATTTGAGGCGCTAAATGAAACCTTAACGCTATGGAACTCGCCGCCCGACTGGGCTGGCGATGAGCGAA
ATGTAGTGCTTACGTTGTCCCGCATTTGGTACAGCGCAGTAACCGGCAAAATCGCGCCGAAGGATGTCGC
TGCCGACTGGGCAATGGAGCGCCTGCCGGCCCAGTATCAGCCCGTCATACTTGAAGCTAGACAGGCTTAT
CTTGGACAAGAAGAAGATCGCTTGGCCTCGCGCGCAGATCAGTTGGAAGAATTTGTCCACTACGTGAAAG
GCGAGATCACCAAGGTAGTCGGCAAATAACCCTCGAGCCACCCATGACCAAAATCCCTTAACGTGAGTTA
CGCGTCGTTCCACTGAGCGTCAGACCCCGTAGAAAAGATCAAAGGATCTTCTTGAGATCCTTTTTTTCTG
CGCGTAATCTGCTGCTTGCAAACAAAAAAACCACCGCTACCAGCGGTGGTTTGTTTGCCGGATCAAGAGC
TACCAACTCTTTTTCCGAAGGTAACTGGCTTCAGCAGAGCGCAGATACCAAATACTGTCCTTCTAGTGTA
GCCGTAGTTAGGCCACCACTTCAAGAACTCTGTAGCACCGCCTACATACCTCGCTCTGCTAATCCTGTTA
CCAGTGGCTGCTGCCAGTGGCGATAAGTCGTGTCTTACCGGGTTGGACTCAAGACGATAGTTACCGGATA
AGGCGCAGCGGTCGGGCTGAACGGGGGGTTCGTGCACACAGCCCAGCTTGGAGCGAACGACCTACACCGA
ACTGAGATACCTACAGCGTGAGCTATGAGAAAGCGCCACGCTTCCCGAAGGGAGAAAGGCGGACAGGTAT
CCGGTAAGCGGCAGGGTCGGAACAGGAGAGCGCACGAGGGAGCTTCCAGGGGGAAACGCCTGGTATCTTT
ATAGTCCTGTCGGGTTTCGCCACCTCTGACTTGAGCGTCGATTTTTGTGATGCTCGTCAGGGGGGCGGAG
CCTATGGAAAAACGCCAGCAACGCGGCCTTTTTACGGTTCCTGGCCTTTTGCTGGCCTTTTGCTCACATG
TTCTTTCCTGCGTTATCCCCTGATTCTGTGGATAACCGTATTACCGCCTTTGAGTGAGCTGATACCGCTC
GCCGCAGCCGAACGACCGAGCGCAGCGAGTCAGTGAGCGAGGAAGCGGAAGAGCGCCCAATACGCAAACC
GCCTCTCCCCGCGCGTTGGCCGATTCATTAATGCAGCTGGCACGACAGGTTTCCCGACTGGAAAGCGGGC
AGTGAGCGCAACGCAATTAATACGCGTACCGCGAGCCAGGAAGAGTTTGTAGAAACGCAAAAAGGCCATC
CGTCAGGATGGCCTTCTGCTTAGTTTGATGCCTGGCAGTTTATGGCGGGCGTCCTGCCCGCCACCCTCCG
GGCCGTTGCTTCACAACGTTCAAATCCGCTCCCGGCGGATTTGTCCTACTCAGGAGAGCGTTCACCGACA
AACAACAGATAAAACGAAAGGCCCAGTCTTCCGACTGAGCCTTTCGTTTTATTTGATGCCTGGCAGTTCC
CTACTCTCGCGTTAACGCTTGCATGGATGTTTTCCCAGTCACGACGTTGTAAAACGACGGCCAGTCTTAA
GCTCGGGCCCCAAATAATGATTTTATTTTGACTGATAGTGACCTGTTCGTTGCAACAAATTGATGAGCAA
TGCTTTTTTATAATGCCAACTTTGTACAAAAAAGCAGGCTCCGAATTCGCCCTTCACCATGGCTCCTAAG
AAGAAGCGGAAGGTTGGTATTCACGGGGTGCCTGCGGCTGCGGTGAAGTCAATAAAAGTTAAACTCCGCC
TGGACGATATGCCAGAAATTCGGGCTGGCCTCTGGAAGCTTCACAAAGAGGTTAACGCTGGCGTCAGATA
TTACACGGAATGGTTGTCGCTGCTCCGGCAAGAAAATCTCTACAGAAGGTCGCCCAATGGTGATGGGGAA
CAAGAGTGCGACAAAACGGCGGAGGAATGCAAAGCGGAACTCCTTGAAAGACTTCGCGCGAGACAAGTCG
AAAACGGCCATAGAGGCCCGGCCGGTTCCGATGATGAATTGCTTCAGCTTGCGCGGCAGCTTTACGAATT
GCTCGTGCCGCAAGCCATAGGTGCAAAAGGAGATGCACAACAAATTGCAAGAAAGTTCCTCTCCCCGCTC
GCAGACAAGGATGCCGTGGGAGGTCTTGGAATCGCTAAAGCAGGGAATAAGCCAAGATGGGTGCGGATGC
GGGAAGCAGGTGAGCCAGGCTGGGAAGAGGAGAAGGAGAAAGCCGAAACGAGGAAATCAGCGGATCGCAC
TGCAGACGTGTTGAGAGCCCTCGCAGACTTTGGACTTAAGCCACTGATGCGGGTTTACACGGATTCAGAG
ATGTCCTCGGTGGAATGGAAGCCGCTCAGAAAGGGTCAAGCCGTGAGAACGTGGGACCGCGACATGTTCC
AGCAGGCAATTGAGCGGATGATGTCCTGGGAGTCTTGGAACCAAAGGGTCGGGCAAGAATATGCGAAACT
GGTGGAGCAAAAAAATAGGTTTGAACAAAAAAATTTCGTTGGTCAAGAGCATCTGGTTCATTTGGTTAAT
CAACTTCAACAAGATATGAAAGAAGCATCACCTGGCTTGGAATCTAAAGAACAAACAGCACACTACGTTA
CGGGTAGGGCGTTGAGGGGATCGGATAAAGTTTTCGAGAAGTGGGGTAAGTTGGCCCCCGACGCCCCTTT
CGATCTGTATGACGCCGAGATAAAGAACGTTCAGCGGAGGAACACTCGCCGCTTTGGTTCGCACGATCTG
TTTGCAAAACTGGCCGAGCCTGAGTACCAGGCCCTTTGGCGGGAGGATGCGTCGTTCCTTACACGCTACG
CGGTTTATAATTCAATTCTCAGAAAGCTCAATCACGCGAAGATGTTTGCGACTTTCACTCTTCCAGATGC
GACGGCACACCCTATATGGACTAGATTTGATAAGTTGGGGGGCAACTTGCACCAGTATACATTTCTGTTC
AACGAATTCGGCGAACGCAGGCATGCAATCAGGTTCCATAAACTTTTGAAAGTCGAGAATGGTGTTGCCA
GGGAGGTTGACGATGTCACAGTGCCTATCTCGATGTCCGAACAATTGGATAACTTGCTGCCCAGAGATCC
GAACGAACCGATTGCACTTTATTTCAGGGATTATGGTGCCGAACAACACTTTACGGGTGAGTTCGGAGGG
GCCAAGATTCAGTGCAGACGGGACCAGCTTGCTCACATGCACCGCAGGAGAGGGGCTAGGGATGTGTATT
TGAACGTTTCAGTTCGCGTGCAGTCCCAATCCGAGGCGCGGGGGGAGCGCAGACCACCATACGCGGCTGT
CTTCCGGCTGGTTGGCGATAACCATAGAGCGTTCGTGCATTTCGATAAGCTGAGCGATTACCTCGCCGAA
CATCCTGATGACGGAAAGTTGGGGTCAGAGGGGCTTCTGTCGGGCCTGAGGGTGATGTCCGTGGACCTGG
GATTGCGCACCAGTGCCTCGATCAGCGTTTTTAGGGTGGCCAGGAAAGATGAGTTGAAACCCAACTCGAA
GGGGAGGGTTCCGTTCTTTTTCCCTATAAAGGGCAACGATAACTTGGTCGCAGTGCATGAAAGGAGCCAA
CTGCTCAAACTTCCCGGGGAGACAGAGTCCAAAGATCTTCGCGCTATAAGGGAAGAGAGACAAAGAACTC
TCCGGCAGCTGCGCACGCAGCTCGCATACCTGCGGTTGCTTGTCCGCTGCGGAAGTGAAGACGTTGGCAG
GCGCGAGAGGTCATGGGCCAAATTGATTGAGCAGCCGGTCGACGCCGCAAATCACATGACTCCGGATTGG
AGGGAGGCTTTCGAGAACGAACTGCAGAAGTTGAAGAGTCTGCATGGCATATGCTCTGACAAAGAGTGGA
TGGACGCGGTTTACGAGTCCGTCCGCCGGGTCTGGCGGCACATGGGGAAACAAGTTCGCGATTGGAGAAA
GGATGTTAGATCCGGGGAAAGGCCGAAGATAAGAGGTTATGCCAAAGACGTGGTTGGTGGAAATTCTATC
GAACAGATCGAATATCTTGAGAGGCAGTACAAGTTCCTCAAGAGTTGGTCTTTCTTCGGTAAAGTCTCTG
GACAAGTTATAAGAGCAGAAAAGGGGAGCCGGTTCGCTATCACCTTGCGGGAACACATAGACCACGCAAA
AGAAGACAGACTGAAGAAGCTGGCGGACAGAATTATCATGGAAGCGCTGGGGTACGTTTACGCGCTGGAC
GAAAGGGGGAAAGGTAAATGGGTGGCCAAATACCCGCCATGCCAGTTGATATTGCTGGAAGAATTGTCCG
AATATCAATTTAATAACGATAGACCGCCATCCGAGAACAACCAACTTATGCAATGGTCTCACCGGGGAGT
TTTCCAGGAGTTGATCAACCAAGCTCAAGTGCACGATCTGCTTGTTGGTACAATGTACGCAGCGTTTTCC
TCACGCTTCGACGCTAGAACAGGAGCGCCGGGAATTCGGTGCCGGAGGGTGCCTGCGAGGTGTACTCAGG
AGCACAACCCGGAGCCATTTCCCTGGTGGTTGAATAAATTCGTTGTGGAACATACGTTGGATGCTTGCCC
GCTTCGGGCGGACGACCTCATTCCGACGGGTGAGGGCGAGATTTTCGTGTCGCCATTCTCGGCTGAGGAA
GGGGACTTCCATCAAATCCATGCTGCCCTCAATGCGGCGCAAAATCTGCAGCAGAGATTGTGGAGTGATT
TTGACATCTCTCAGATCAGGCTTCGGTGCGATTGGGGAGAAGTCGATGGTGAACTCGTTCTCATTCCGAG
ACTCACCGGTAAAAGGACTGCTGATTCATATTCGAACAAAGTTTTTTACACTAACACAGGGGTCACTTAT
TATGAAAGAGAACGCGGTAAGAAGCGCCGCAAGGTGTTCGCGCAAGAGAAACTTTCCGAGGAAGAGGCCG
AGTTGCTCGTTGAAGCTGACGAAGCTCGCGAGAAGTCCGTCGTTCTGATGCGGGATCCTTCTGGCATAAT
AAACAGGGGGAATTGGACACGGCAGAAGGAATTTTGGTCCATGGTGAATCAGCGCATAGAAGGTTATCTG
GTCAAACAGATCAGAAGCAGGGTTCCCCTCCAGGATTCAGCGTGCGAGAACACGGGCGATATTAAGCGTC
CTGCTGCCACCAAAAAGGCCGGACAGGCTAAGAAAAAGAAGTGAGACGACTAGTGGCGGCCGCCGACGTC
CGATCGTTCAAACATTTGGCAATAAAGTTTCTTAAGATTGAATCCTGTTGCCGGTCTTGCGATGATTATC
ATATAATTTCTGTTGAATTACGTTAAGCATGTAATAATTAACATGTAATGCATGACGTTATTTATGAGAT
GGGTTTTTATGATTAGAGTCCCGCAATTATACATTTAATACGCGATAGAAAACAAAATATAGCGCGCAAA
CTAGGATAAATTATCGCGCGCGGTGTCATCTATGTTACTAGATCGGGAATTGATCCCCCCTCGACAGCTT
CCGGAAAGGGCGAATTCGCAACTTTGTATACAAAAGTTGAACGAGAAACGTAAAATGATATAAATATCAA
TATATTAAATTAGATTTTGCATAAAAAACAGACTACATAATACTGTAAAACACAACATATCCAGTCACTA
TGCCATCCAGCTGATATCCCCTATAGTGAGTCGTATTACATGGTCATAGCTGTTTCCTGGCAGCTCTGGC
CCGTGTCTCAAAATCTCTGATGTTACATTGCACAAGATAAAAATATATCATCATGCCTCCTC
Features (pLannotate 1.2.2; 13 found; start..end, strand, type, name):
     96..119     +  promoter       Pc promoter (fragment): intI1 (promoter lies within the coding sequence); class 1 integron promoter
    295..351     +  CDS            GmR (fragment): gentamycin acetyltransferase; aacC1; confers resistance to gentamycin
    358..1149    +  CDS            SmR: aminoglycoside adenylyltransferase (Murphy, 1985); aadA; confers resistance to spectinomycin and streptomycin
   1242..1830    +  rep_origin     ori: high-copy-number ColE1/pMB1/pBR322/pUC origin of replication
   2013..2105    +  CDS            lacI (fragment): lac repressor; lacI; The lac repressor binds to the lac operator to inhibit transcription in E. coli. This inhibition can be relieved by adding lactose or isopropyl-β-D-thiogalactopyranoside (IPTG).
   2160..2187    -  terminator     rrnB T2 terminator: transcription terminator T2 from the E. coli rrnB gene
   2319..2362    +  terminator     rrnB T1 terminator: Escherichia coli rrnB; transcription terminator T1 from the E. coli rrnB gene
   2409..2445    -  CDS            lacZα (fragment): LacZα fragment of β-galactosidase; lacZ fragment
   2461..2560    +  protein_bind   attL1: mutant version of attL; recombination site for the Gateway® LR reaction LR Clonase™
   2630..6013    +  CDS            cas12b: CS12B_ALIAG - Also known as c2c1 From Alicyclobacillus acidoterrestris (strain ATCC 49025 / DSM 3922 / CIP 106132 / NCIMB 13137 / GD3B).
   6092..6344    +  terminator     NOS terminator: nopaline synthase terminator and poly(A) signal
   6389..6512    +  protein_bind   attR5: mutant version of attR; recombination site for the Gateway® LR reaction LR Clonase™
   6530..6548    -  promoter       T7 promoter: promoter for bacteriophage T7 RNA polymerase
