>Addgene plasmid #129674 | pYPQ290-D977A | addgene full sequence | sequence record 255061 | Addgene NGS Result
GCTTGGAGCGAACGACCTACACCGAACTGAGATACCTACAGCGTGAGCTATGAGAAAGCGCCACGCTTCC
CGAAGGGAGAAAGGCGGACAGGTATCCGGTAAGCGGCAGGGTCGGAACAGGAGAGCGCACGAGGGAGCTT
CCAGGGGGAAACGCCTGGTATCTTTATAGTCCTGTCGGGTTTCGCCACCTCTGACTTGAGCGTCGATTTT
TGTGATGCTCGTCAGGGGGGCGGAGCCTATGGAAAAACGCCAGCAACGCGGCCTTTTTACGGTTCCTGGC
CTTTTGCTGGCCTTTTGCTCACATGTTCTTTCCTGCGTTATCCCCTGATTCTGTGGATAACCGTATTACC
GCCTTTGAGTGAGCTGATACCGCTCGCCGCAGCCGAACGACCGAGCGCAGCGAGTCAGTGAGCGAGGAAG
CGGAAGAGCGCCCAATACGCAAACCGCCTCTCCCCGCGCGTTGGCCGATTCATTAATGCAGCTGGCACGA
CAGGTTTCCCGACTGGAAAGCGGGCAGTGAGCGCAACGCAATTAATACGCGTACCGCGAGCCAGGAAGAG
TTTGTAGAAACGCAAAAAGGCCATCCGTCAGGATGGCCTTCTGCTTAGTTTGATGCCTGGCAGTTTATGG
CGGGCGTCCTGCCCGCCACCCTCCGGGCCGTTGCTTCACAACGTTCAAATCCGCTCCCGGCGGATTTGTC
CTACTCAGGAGAGCGTTCACCGACAAACAACAGATAAAACGAAAGGCCCAGTCTTCCGACTGAGCCTTTC
GTTTTATTTGATGCCTGGCAGTTCCCTACTCTCGCGTTAACGCTTGCATGGATGTTTTCCCAGTCACGAC
GTTGTAAAACGACGGCCAGTCTTAAGCTCGGGCCCCAAATAATGATTTTATTTTGACTGATAGTGACCTG
TTCGTTGCAACAAATTGATGAGCAATGCTTTTTTATAATGCCAACTTTGTACAAAAAAGCAGGCTCCGAA
TTCGCCCTTCACCATGGCTCCTAAGAAGAAGCGGAAGGTTGGTATTCACGGGGTGCCTGCGGCTGCGGTG
AAGTCAATAAAAGTTAAACTCCGCCTGGACGATATGCCAGAAATTCGGGCTGGCCTCTGGAAGCTTCACA
AAGAGGTTAACGCTGGCGTCAGATATTACACGGAATGGTTGTCGCTGCTCCGGCAAGAAAATCTCTACAG
AAGGTCGCCCAATGGTGATGGGGAACAAGAGTGCGACAAAACGGCGGAGGAATGCAAAGCGGAACTCCTT
GAAAGACTTCGCGCGAGACAAGTCGAAAACGGCCATAGAGGCCCGGCCGGTTCCGATGATGAATTGCTTC
AGCTTGCGCGGCAGCTTTACGAATTGCTCGTGCCGCAAGCCATAGGTGCAAAAGGAGATGCACAACAAAT
TGCAAGAAAGTTCCTCTCCCCGCTCGCAGACAAGGATGCCGTGGGAGGTCTTGGAATCGCTAAAGCAGGG
AATAAGCCAAGATGGGTGCGGATGCGGGAAGCAGGTGAGCCAGGCTGGGAAGAGGAGAAGGAGAAAGCCG
AAACGAGGAAATCAGCGGATCGCACTGCAGACGTGTTGAGAGCCCTCGCAGACTTTGGACTTAAGCCACT
GATGCGGGTTTACACGGATTCAGAGATGTCCTCGGTGGAATGGAAGCCGCTCAGAAAGGGTCAAGCCGTG
AGAACGTGGGACCGCGACATGTTCCAGCAGGCAATTGAGCGGATGATGTCCTGGGAGTCTTGGAACCAAA
GGGTCGGGCAAGAATATGCGAAACTGGTGGAGCAAAAAAATAGGTTTGAACAAAAAAATTTCGTTGGTCA
AGAGCATCTGGTTCATTTGGTTAATCAACTTCAACAAGATATGAAAGAAGCATCACCTGGCTTGGAATCT
AAAGAACAAACAGCACACTACGTTACGGGTAGGGCGTTGAGGGGATCGGATAAAGTTTTCGAGAAGTGGG
GTAAGTTGGCCCCCGACGCCCCTTTCGATCTGTATGACGCCGAGATAAAGAACGTTCAGCGGAGGAACAC
TCGCCGCTTTGGTTCGCACGATCTGTTTGCAAAACTGGCCGAGCCTGAGTACCAGGCCCTTTGGCGGGAG
GATGCGTCGTTCCTTACACGCTACGCGGTTTATAATTCAATTCTCAGAAAGCTCAATCACGCGAAGATGT
TTGCGACTTTCACTCTTCCAGATGCGACGGCACACCCTATATGGACTAGATTTGATAAGTTGGGGGGCAA
CTTGCACCAGTATACATTTCTGTTCAACGAATTCGGCGAACGCAGGCATGCAATCAGGTTCCATAAACTT
TTGAAAGTCGAGAATGGTGTTGCCAGGGAGGTTGACGATGTCACAGTGCCTATCTCGATGTCCGAACAAT
TGGATAACTTGCTGCCCAGAGATCCGAACGAACCGATTGCACTTTATTTCAGGGATTATGGTGCCGAACA
ACACTTTACGGGTGAGTTCGGAGGGGCCAAGATTCAGTGCAGACGGGACCAGCTTGCTCACATGCACCGC
AGGAGAGGGGCTAGGGATGTGTATTTGAACGTTTCAGTTCGCGTGCAGTCCCAATCCGAGGCGCGGGGGG
AGCGCAGACCACCATACGCGGCTGTCTTCCGGCTGGTTGGCGATAACCATAGAGCGTTCGTGCATTTCGA
TAAGCTGAGCGATTACCTCGCCGAACATCCTGATGACGGAAAGTTGGGGTCAGAGGGGCTTCTGTCGGGC
CTGAGGGTGATGTCCGTGGACCTGGGATTGCGCACCAGTGCCTCGATCAGCGTTTTTAGGGTGGCCAGGA
AAGATGAGTTGAAACCCAACTCGAAGGGGAGGGTTCCGTTCTTTTTCCCTATAAAGGGCAACGATAACTT
GGTCGCAGTGCATGAAAGGAGCCAACTGCTCAAACTTCCCGGGGAGACAGAGTCCAAAGATCTTCGCGCT
ATAAGGGAAGAGAGACAAAGAACTCTCCGGCAGCTGCGCACGCAGCTCGCATACCTGCGGTTGCTTGTCC
GCTGCGGAAGTGAAGACGTTGGCAGGCGCGAGAGGTCATGGGCCAAATTGATTGAGCAGCCGGTCGACGC
CGCAAATCACATGACTCCGGATTGGAGGGAGGCTTTCGAGAACGAACTGCAGAAGTTGAAGAGTCTGCAT
GGCATATGCTCTGACAAAGAGTGGATGGACGCGGTTTACGAGTCCGTCCGCCGGGTCTGGCGGCACATGG
GGAAACAAGTTCGCGATTGGAGAAAGGATGTTAGATCCGGGGAAAGGCCGAAGATAAGAGGTTATGCCAA
AGACGTGGTTGGTGGAAATTCTATCGAACAGATCGAATATCTTGAGAGGCAGTACAAGTTCCTCAAGAGT
TGGTCTTTCTTCGGTAAAGTCTCTGGACAAGTTATAAGAGCAGAAAAGGGGAGCCGGTTCGCTATCACCT
TGCGGGAACACATAGACCACGCAAAAGAAGACAGACTGAAGAAGCTGGCGGACAGAATTATCATGGAAGC
GCTGGGGTACGTTTACGCGCTGGACGAAAGGGGGAAAGGTAAATGGGTGGCCAAATACCCGCCATGCCAG
TTGATATTGCTGGAAGAATTGTCCGAATATCAATTTAATAACGATAGACCGCCATCCGAGAACAACCAAC
TTATGCAATGGTCTCACCGGGGAGTTTTCCAGGAGTTGATCAACCAAGCTCAAGTGCACGATCTGCTTGT
TGGTACAATGTACGCAGCGTTTTCCTCACGCTTCGACGCTAGAACAGGAGCGCCGGGAATTCGGTGCCGG
AGGGTGCCTGCGAGGTGTACTCAGGAGCACAACCCGGAGCCATTTCCCTGGTGGTTGAATAAATTCGTTG
TGGAACATACGTTGGATGCTTGCCCGCTTCGGGCGGACGACCTCATTCCGACGGGTGAGGGCGAGATTTT
CGTGTCGCCATTCTCGGCTGAGGAAGGGGACTTCCATCAAATCCATGCTGCCCTCAATGCGGCGCAAAAT
CTGCAGCAGAGATTGTGGAGTGATTTTGACATCTCTCAGATCAGGCTTCGGTGCGATTGGGGAGAAGTCG
ATGGTGAACTCGTTCTCATTCCGAGACTCACCGGTAAAAGGACTGCTGATTCATATTCGAACAAAGTTTT
TTACACTAACACAGGGGTCACTTATTATGAAAGAGAACGCGGTAAGAAGCGCCGCAAGGTGTTCGCGCAA
GAGAAACTTTCCGAGGAAGAGGCCGAGTTGCTCGTTGAAGCTGACGAAGCTCGCGAGAAGTCCGTCGTTC
TGATGCGGGATCCTTCTGGCATAATAAACAGGGGGAATTGGACACGGCAGAAGGAATTTTGGTCCATGGT
GAATCAGCGCATAGAAGGTTATCTGGTCAAACAGATCAGAAGCAGGGTTCCCCTCCAGGATTCAGCGTGC
GAGAACACGGGCGATATTAAGCGTCCTGCTGCCACCAAAAAGGCCGGACAGGCTAAGAAAAAGAAGTGAG
ACGACTAGTGGCGGCCGCCGACGTCCGATCGTTCAAACATTTGGCAATAAAGTTTCTTAAGATTGAATCC
TGTTGCCGGTCTTGCGATGATTATCATATAATTTCTGTTGAATTACGTTAAGCATGTAATAATTAACATG
TAATGCATGACGTTATTTATGAGATGGGTTTTTATGATTAGAGTCCCGCAATTATACATTTAATACGCGA
TAGAAAACAAAATATAGCGCGCAAACTAGGATAAATTATCGCGCGCGGTGTCATCTATGTTACTAGATCG
GGAATTGATCCCCCCTCGACAGCTTCCGGAAAGGGCGAATTCGCAACTTTGTATACAAAAGTTGAACGAG
AAACGTAAAATGATATAAATATCAATATATTAAATTAGATTTTGCATAAAAAACAGACTACATAATACTG
TAAAACACAACATATCCAGTCACTATGCCATCCAGCTGATATCCCCTATAGTGAGTCGTATTACATGGTC
ATAGCTGTTTCCTGGCAGCTCTGGCCCGTGTCTCAAAATCTCTGATGTTACATTGCACAAGATAAAAATA
TATCATCATGCCTCCTCTGGACCAGCCAGGACAGAAATGCCTCGACTTCGCTGCTACCCAAGGTTGCCGG
GTGACGCACACCGTGGAAACGGATGAAGGCACGAACCCAGTGGACATAAGCCTGTTCGGTTCGTAAGCTG
TAATGCAAGTAGCGTATGCGCTCACGCAACTGGTCCAGAACCTTGACCGAACGCAGCGGTGGTAACGGCG
CAGTGGCGGTTTTCATGGCTTGTTATGACTGTTTTTTTGGGGTACAGTCTATGCCTCGGGCATCCAAGCA
GCAAGCGCGTTACGCCGTGGGTCGATGTTTGATGTTATGGAGCAGCAACGATGTTACGCAGCAGGGCAGT
CGCCCTAAAACAAAGTTAAACATTATGAGGGAAGCGGTGATCGCCGAAGTATCGACTCAACTATCAGAGG
TAGTTGGCGTCATCGAGCGCCATCTCGAACCGACGTTGCTGGCCGTACATTTGTACGGCTCCGCAGTGGA
TGGCGGCCTGAAGCCACACAGTGATATTGATTTGCTGGTTACGGTGACCGTAAGGCTTGATGAAACAACG
CGGCGAGCTTTGATCAACGACCTTTTGGAAACTTCGGCTTCCCCTGGAGAGAGCGAGATTCTCCGCGCTG
TAGAAGTCACCATTGTTGTGCACGACGACATCATTCCGTGGCGTTATCCAGCTAAGCGCGAACTGCAATT
TGGAGAATGGCAGCGCAATGACATTCTTGCAGGTATCTTCGAGCCAGCCACGATCGACATTGATCTGGCT
ATCTTGCTGACAAAAGCAAGAGAACATAGCGTTGCCTTGGTAGGTCCAGCGGCGGAGGAACTCTTTGATC
CGGTTCCTGAACAGGATCTATTTGAGGCGCTAAATGAAACCTTAACGCTATGGAACTCGCCGCCCGACTG
GGCTGGCGATGAGCGAAATGTAGTGCTTACGTTGTCCCGCATTTGGTACAGCGCAGTAACCGGCAAAATC
GCGCCGAAGGATGTCGCTGCCGACTGGGCAATGGAGCGCCTGCCGGCCCAGTATCAGCCCGTCATACTTG
AAGCTAGACAGGCTTATCTTGGACAAGAAGAAGATCGCTTGGCCTCGCGCGCAGATCAGTTGGAAGAATT
TGTCCACTACGTGAAAGGCGAGATCACCAAGGTAGTCGGCAAATAACCCTCGAGCCACCCATGACCAAAA
TCCCTTAACGTGAGTTACGCGTCGTTCCACTGAGCGTCAGACCCCGTAGAAAAGATCAAAGGATCTTCTT
GAGATCCTTTTTTTCTGCGCGTAATCTGCTGCTTGCAAACAAAAAAACCACCGCTACCAGCGGTGGTTTG
TTTGCCGGATCAAGAGCTACCAACTCTTTTTCCGAAGGTAACTGGCTTCAGCAGAGCGCAGATACCAAAT
ACTGTTCTTCTAGTGTAGCCGTAGTTAGGCCACCACTTCAAGAACTCTGTAGCACCGCCTACATACCTCG
CTCTGCTAATCCTGTTACCAGTGGCTGCTGCCAGTGGCGATAAGTCGTGTCTTACCGGGTTGGACTCAAG
ACGATAGTTACCGGATAAGGCGCAGCGGTCGGGCTGAACGGGGGGTTCGTGCACACAGCCCA
Features (pLannotate 1.2.2; 13 found; start..end, strand, type, name):
    428..520     +  CDS            lacI (fragment): lac repressor; lacI; The lac repressor binds to the lac operator to inhibit transcription in E. coli. This inhibition can be relieved by adding lactose or isopropyl-β-D-thiogalactopyranoside (IPTG).
    575..602     -  terminator     rrnB T2 terminator: transcription terminator T2 from the E. coli rrnB gene
    734..777     +  terminator     rrnB T1 terminator: Escherichia coli rrnB; transcription terminator T1 from the E. coli rrnB gene
    824..860     -  CDS            lacZα (fragment): LacZα fragment of β-galactosidase; lacZ fragment
    876..975     +  protein_bind   attL1: mutant version of attL; recombination site for the Gateway® LR reaction LR Clonase™
   1045..4428    +  CDS            cas12b: CS12B_ALIAG - Also known as c2c1 From Alicyclobacillus acidoterrestris (strain ATCC 49025 / DSM 3922 / CIP 106132 / NCIMB 13137 / GD3B).
   4507..4759    +  terminator     NOS terminator: nopaline synthase terminator and poly(A) signal
   4804..4927    +  protein_bind   attR5: mutant version of attR; recombination site for the Gateway® LR reaction LR Clonase™
   4945..4963    -  promoter       T7 promoter: promoter for bacteriophage T7 RNA polymerase
   5153..5176    +  promoter       Pc promoter (fragment): intI1 (promoter lies within the coding sequence); class 1 integron promoter
   5352..5408    +  CDS            GmR (fragment): gentamycin acetyltransferase; aacC1; confers resistance to gentamycin
   5415..6206    +  CDS            SmR: aminoglycoside adenylyltransferase (Murphy, 1985); aadA; confers resistance to spectinomycin and streptomycin
   6299..245     +  rep_origin     ori (across the origin): high-copy-number ColE1/pMB1/pBR322/pUC origin of replication
