[The description below was written by a language model from this plasmid's Addgene catalogue record and pLannotate feature annotations shown in this document.]
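Description:
pYPQ290-D977A is a 6,642 bp Gateway entry clone built on the pYPQ167 backbone and intended for assembling plant CRISPR-Cas12b expression vectors. It is maintained in E. coli as a high-copy plasmid through a ColE1/pUC-type origin and selected with spectinomycin via the aadA (SmR) aminoglycoside adenylyltransferase gene. Short fragments of an integron Pc promoter and a gentamicin resistance gene sit just upstream of this marker. Other annotated pieces, including lacI and lacZα fragments, the rrnB T1 and T2 terminators that insulate the cloning region, and a T7 promoter outside the cassette, appear to be backbone remnants. The two feature tables, from the depositor sequence and the repository's sequencing result, list the same elements in the same order and differ only in where numbering starts.

The payload is a rice codon-optimized coding sequence for Cas12b (also called C2c1) from Alicyclobacillus acidoterrestris, carrying a D977A substitution. The record does not state the functional consequence of this mutation, nor does it annotate any nuclear localization signals or tags. The open reading frame is followed by the nopaline synthase (NOS) terminator and polyadenylation signal. The whole unit is flanked by attL1 and attR5 recombination sites. No promoter is annotated between attL1 and the coding sequence, which fits its role as an entry module: in a multisite Gateway LR reaction the attL1–attR5 cassette would be combined with a compatible second entry clone, typically one carrying the guide RNA unit, and moved into a destination vector that supplies the plant promoter. The construct thus serves as the nuclease-variant component for modular Cas12b-based plant genome engineering systems.
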