Addgene plasmid #129674: pYPQ290-D977A
Purpose: Gateway entry clone for CRISPR-Cas12b systems
Depositing lab: Yiping Qi. Depositing organization: University of Maryland, College Park. Publication: CRISPR-Cas12b enables efficient plant genome engineering. Ming M, Ren Q, Pan C, He Y, Zhang Y, Liu S, Zhong Z, Wang J, Malzahn AA, Wu J, Zheng X, Zhang Y, Qi Y. Nat Plants. 2020 Mar;6(3):202-208. doi: 10.1038/s41477-020-0614-6. Epub 2020 Mar 9. PubMed 32170285.
Backbone
  Vector backbone: pYPQ167
  Total vector size (bp): 6642
  Vector type: Plant Expression, CRISPR ; Gateway compatible AacCas12b entry clone
Growth in bacteria
  Bacterial resistance: Spectinomycin, 50 μg/mL
  Growth temperature: 37°C
  Growth strain: DH5alpha
  Copy number: High Copy
Gene/Insert
  Gene/Insert name: AacCas12b
  Species: Alicyclobacillus acidoterrestris
  Mutation: D977A; AacCas12b is rice codon optimized
Terms and licenses: Academic/Nonprofit Terms; Industry Terms: Not Available to Industry
How to cite: pYPQ290-D977A was a gift from Yiping Qi (Addgene plasmid # 129674 ; http://n2t.net/addgene:129674 ; RRID:Addgene_129674)
